>Addgene plasmid #205554 | pFH2.156_LV-Zeo | addgene full sequence | sequence record 408805 | Addgene NGS Result
ACGCGTGTAGTCTTATGCAATACTCTTGTAGTCTTGCAACATGGTAACGATGAGTTAGCAACATGCCTTA
CAAGGAGAGAAAAAGCACCGTGCATGCCGATTGGTGGAAGTAAGGTGGTACGATCGTGCCTTATTAGGAA
GGCAACAGACGGGTCTGACATGGATTGGACGAACCACTGAATTGCCGCATTGCAGAGATATTGTATTTAA
GTGCCTAGCTCGATACATAAACGGGTCTCTCTGGTTAGACCAGATCTGAGCCTGGGAGCTCTCTGGCTAA
CTAGGGAACCCACTGCTTAAGCCTCAATAAAGCTTGCCTTGAGTGCTTCAAGTAGTGTGTGCCCGTCTGT
TGTGTGACTCTGGTAACTAGAGATCCCTCAGACCCTTTTAGTCAGTGTGGAAAATCTCTAGCAGTGGCGC
CCGAACAGGGACTTGAAAGCGAAAGGGAAACCAGAGGAGCTCTCTCGACGCAGGACTCGGCTTGCTGAAG
CGCGCACGGCAAGAGGCGAGGGGCGGCGACTGGTGAGTACGCCAAAAATTTTGACTAGCGGAGGCTAGAA
GGAGAGAGATGGGTGCGAGAGCGTCAGTATTAAGCGGGGGAGAATTAGATCGCGATGGGAAAAAATTCGG
TTAAGGCCAGGGGGAAAGAAAAAATATAAATTAAAACATATAGTATGGGCAAGCAGGGAGCTAGAACGAT
TCGCAGTTAATCCTGGCCTGTTAGAAACATCAGAAGGCTGTAGACAAATACTGGGACAGCTACAACCATC
CCTTCAGACAGGATCAGAAGAACTTAGATCATTATATAATACAGTAGCAACCCTCTATTGTGTGCATCAA
AGGATAGAGATAAAAGACACCAAGGAAGCTTTAGACAAGATAGAGGAAGAGCAAAACAAAAGTAAGACCA
CCGCACAGCAAGCGGCCACTGATCTTCAGACCTGGAGGAGGAGATATGAGGGACAATTGGAGAAGTGAAT
TATATAAATATAAAGTAGTAAAAATTGAACCATTAGGAGTAGCACCCACCAAGGCAAAGAGAAGAGTGGT
GCAGAGAGAAAAAAGAGCAGTGGGAATAGGAGCTTTGTTCCTTGGGTTCTTGGGAGCAGCAGGAAGCACT
ATGGGCGCAGCGTCAATGACGCTGACGGTACAGGCCAGACAATTATTGTCTGGTATAGTGCAGCAGCAGA
ACAATTTGCTGAGGGCTATTGAGGCGCAACAGCATCTGTTGCAACTCACAGTCTGGGGCATCAAGCAGCT
CCAGGCAAGAATCCTGGCTGTGGAAAGATACCTAAAGGATCAACAGCTCCTGGGGATTTGGGGTTGCTCT
GGAAAACTCATTTGCACCACTGCTGTGCCTTGGAATGCTAGTTGGAGTAATAAATCTCTGGAACAGATTT
GGAATCACACGACCTGGATGGAGTGGGACAGAGAAATTAACAATTACACAAGCTTAATACACTCCTTAAT
TGAAGAATCGCAAAACCAGCAAGAAAAGAATGAACAAGAATTATTGGAATTAGATAAATGGGCAAGTTTG
TGGAATTGGTTTAACATAACAAATTGGCTGTGGTATATAAAATTATTCATAATGATAGTAGGAGGCTTGG
TAGGTTTAAGAATAGTTTTTGCTGTACTTTCTATAGTGAATAGAGTTAGGCAGGGATATTCACCATTATC
GTTTCAGACCCACCTCCCAACCCCGAGGGGACCCGACAGGCCCGAAGGAATAGAAGAAGAAGGTGGAGAG
AGAGACAGAGACAGATCCATTCGATTAGTGAACGGATCTCGACGGTATCGGTTAACTTTTAAAAGAAAAG
GGGGGATTGGGGGGTACAGTGCAGGGGAAAGAATAGTAGACATAATAGCAACAGACATACAAACTAAAGA
ATTACAAAAACAAATTACAAAATTCAAAATTTTATCGATACTAGTGGATCTGCGATCGCTCCGGTGCCCG
TCAGTGGGCAGAGCGCACATCGCCCACAGTCCCCGAGAAGTTGGGGGGAGGGGTCGGCAATTGAACGGGT
GCCTAGAGAAGGTGGCGCGGGGTAAACTGGGAAAGTGATGTCGTGTACTGGCTCCGCCTTTTTCCCGAGG
GTGGGGGAGAACCGTATATAAGTGCAGTAGTCGCCGTGAACGTTCTTTTTCGCAACGGGTTTGCCGCCAG
AACACAGCTGAAGCTTCGAGGGGCTCGCATCTCTCCTTCACGCGCCCGCCGCCCTACCTGAGGCCGCCAT
CCACGCCGGTTGAGTCGCGTTCTGCCGCCTCCCGCCTGTGGTGCCTCCTGAACTGCGTCCGCCGTCTAGG
TAAGTTTAAAGCTCAGGTCGAGACCGGGCCTTTGTCCGGCGCTCCCTTGGAGCCTACCTAGACTCAGCCG
GCTCTCCACGCTTTGCCTGACCCTGCTTGCTCAACTCTACGTCTTTGTTTCGTTTTCTGTTCTGCGCCGT
TACAGATCCAAGCTGTGACCGGCGCCTACGCTAGCGTTTAAACTTAAGCTTGGTACCGCCACCATGGCCA
AGTTGACCAGTGCCGTTCCGGTGCTCACCGCGCGCGACGTCGCCGGAGCGGTCGAGTTCTGGACCGACCG
GCTCGGGTTCTCCCGGGACTTCGTGGAGGACGACTTCGCCGGTGTGGTCCGGGACGACGTGACCCTGTTC
ATCAGCGCGGTCCAGGACCAGGTGGTGCCGGACAACACCCTGGCCTGGGTGTGGGTGCGCGGCCTGGACG
AGCTGTACGCCGAGTGGTCGGAGGTCGTGTCCACGAACTTCCGGGACGCCTCCGGGCCGGCCATGACCGA
GATCGGCGAGCAGCCGTGGGGGCGGGAGTTCGCCCTGCGCGACCCGGCCGGCAACTGCGTGCACTTCGTG
GCCGAGGAGCAGGACTGATCTAGAGGGCCCAATCAACCTCTGGATTACAAAATTTGTGAAAGATTGACTG
GTATTCTTAACTATGTTGCTCCTTTTACGCTATGTGGATACGCTGCTTTAATGCCTTTGTATCATGCTAT
TGCTTCCCGTATGGCTTTCATTTTCTCCTCCTTGTATAAATCCTGGTTGCTGTCTCTTTATGAGGAGTTG
TGGCCCGTTGTCAGGCAACGTGGCGTGGTGTGCACTGTGTTTGCTGACGCAACCCCCACTGGTTGGGGCA
TTGCCACCACCTGTCAGCTCCTTTCCGGGACTTTCGCTTTCCCCCTCCCTATTGCCACGGCGGAACTCAT
CGCCGCCTGCCTTGCCCGCTGCTGGACAGGGGCTCGGCTGTTGGGCACTGACAATTCCGTGGTGTTGTCG
GGGAAATCATCGTCCTTTCCTTGGCTGCTCGCCTGTGTTGCCACCTGGATTCTGCGCGGGACGTCCTTCT
GCTACGTCCCTTCGGCCCTCAATCCAGCGGACCTTCCTTCCCGCGGCCTGCTGCCGGCTCTGCGGCCTCT
TCCGCGTCTTCGCCTTCGCCCTCAGACGAGTCGGATCTCCCTTTGGGCCGCCTCCCCGCCTGGTACCTTT
AAGACCAATGACTTACAAGGCAGCTGTAGATCTTAGCCACTTTTTAAAAGAAAAGGGGGGACTGGAAGGG
CTAATTCACTCCCAACGAAGATAAGATCTGCTTTTTGCTTGTACTGGGTCTCTCTGGTTAGACCAGATCT
GAGCCTGGGAGCTCTCTGGCTAACTAGGGAACCCACTGCTTAAGCCTCAATAAAGCTTGCCTTGAGTGCT
TCAAGTAGTGTGTGCCCGTCTGTTGTGTGACTCTGGTAACTAGAGATCCCTCAGACCCTTTTAGTCAGTG
TGGAAAATCTCTAGCAGTAGTAGTTCATGTCATCTTATTATTCAGTATTTATAACTTGCAAAGAAATGAA
TATCAGAGAGTGAGAGGAACTTGTTTATTGCAGCTTATAATGGTTACAAATAAAGCAATAGCATCACAAA
TTTCACAAATAAAGCATTTTTTTCACTGCATTCTAGTTGTGGTTTGTCCAAACTCATCAATGTATCTTAT
CATGTCTGGCTCTAGCTATCCCGCCCCTAACTCCGCCCATCCCGCCCCTAACTCCGCCCAGTTCCGCCCA
TTCTCCGCCCCATGGCTGACTAATTTTTTTTATTTATGCAGAGGCCGAGGCCGCCTCGGCCTCTGAGCTA
TTCCAGAAGTAGTGAGGAGGCTTTTTTGGAGGCCTAGACTTTTGCAGAGACCAAATTCGTAATCATGTCA
TAGCTGTTTCCTGTGTGAAATTGTTATCCGCTCACAATTCCACACAACATACGAGCCGGAAGCATAAAGT
GTAAAGCCTGGGGTGCCTAATGAGTGAGCTAACTCACATTAATTGCGTTGCGCTCACTGCCCGCTTTCCA
GTCGGGAAACCTGTCGTGCCAGCTGCATTAATGAATCGGCCAACGCGCGGGGAGAGGCGGTTTGCGTATT
GGGCGCTCTTCCGCTTCCTCGCTCACTGACTCGCTGCGCTCGGTCGTTCGGCTGCGGCGAGCGGTATCAG
CTCACTCAAAGGCGGTAATACGGTTATCCACAGAATCAGGGGATAACGCAGGAAAGAACATGTGAGCAAA
AGGCCAGCAAAAGGCCAGGAACCGTAAAAAGGCCGCGTTGCTGGCGTTTTTCCATAGGCTCCGCCCCCCT
GACGAGCATCACAAAAATCGACGCTCAAGTCAGAGGTGGCGAAACCCGACAGGACTATAAAGATACCAGG
CGTTTCCCCCTGGAAGCTCCCTCGTGCGCTCTCCTGTTCCGACCCTGCCGCTTACCGGATACCTGTCCGC
CTTTCTCCCTTCGGGAAGCGTGGCGCTTTCTCATAGCTCACGCTGTAGGTATCTCAGTTCGGTGTAGGTC
GTTCGCTCCAAGCTGGGCTGTGTGCACGAACCCCCCGTTCAGCCCGACCGCTGCGCCTTATCCGGTAACT
ATCGTCTTGAGTCCAACCCGGTAAGACACGACTTATCGCCACTGGCAGCAGCCACTGGTAACAGGATTAG
CAGAGCGAGGTATGTAGGCGGTGCTACAGAGTTCTTGAAGTGGTGGCCTAACTACGGCTACACTAGAAGA
ACAGTATTTGGTATCTGCGCTCTGCTGAAGCCAGTTACCTTCGGAAAAAGAGTTGGTAGCTCTTGATCCG
GCAAACAAACCACCGCTGGTAGCGGTGGTTTTTTTGTTTGCAAGCAGCAGATTACGCGCAGAAAAAAAGG
ATCTCAAGAAGATCCTTTGATCTTTTCTACGGGGTCTGACGCTCAGTGGAACGAAAACTCACGTTAAGGG
ATTTTGGTCATGAGATTATCAAAAAGGATCTTCACCTAGATCCTTTTAAATTAAAAATGAAGTTTTAAAT
CAATCTAAAGTATATATGAGTAAACTTGGTCTGACAGTTACCAATGCTTAATCAGTGAGGCACCTATCTC
AGCGATCTGTCTATTTCGTTCATCCATAGTTGCCTGACTCCCCGTCGTGTAGATAACTACGATACGGGAG
GGCTTACCATCTGGCCCCAGTGCTGCAATGATACCGCGAGACCCACGCTCACCGGCTCCAGATTTATCAG
CAATAAACCAGCCAGCCGGAAGGGCCGAGCGCAGAAGTGGTCCTGCAACTTTATCCGCCTCCATCCAGTC
TATTAATTGTTGCCGGGAAGCTAGAGTAAGTAGTTCGCCAGTTAATAGTTTGCGCAACGTTGTTGCCATT
GCTACAGGCATCGTGGTGTCACGCTCGTCGTTTGGTATGGCTTCATTCAGCTCCGGTTCCCAACGATCAA
GGCGAGTTACATGATCCCCCATGTTGTGCAAAAAAGCGGTTAGCTCCTTCGGTCCTCCGATCGTTGTCAG
AAGTAAGTTGGCCGCAGTGTTATCACTCATGGTTATGGCAGCACTGCATAATTCTCTTACTGTCATGCCA
TCCGTAAGATGCTTTTCTGTGACTGGTGAGTACTCAACCAAGTCATTCTGAGAATAGTGTATGCGGCGAC
CGAGTTGCTCTTGCCCGGCGTCAATACGGGATAATACCGCGCCACATAGCAGAACTTTAAAAGTGCTCAT
CATTGGAAAACGTTCTTCGGGGCGAAAACTCTCAAGGATCTTACCGCTGTTGAGATCCAGTTCGATGTAA
CCCACTCGTGCACCCAACTGATCTTCAGCATCTTTTACTTTCACCAGCGTTTCTGGGTGAGCAAAAACAG
GAAGGCAAAATGCCGCAAAAAAGGGAATAAGGGCGACACGGAAATGTTGAATACTCATACTCTTCCTTTT
TCAATATTATTGAAGCATTTATCAGGGTTATTGTCTCATGAGCGGATACATATTTGAATGTATTTAGAAA
AATAAACAAATAGGGGTTCCGCGCACATTTCCCCGAAAAGTGCCACCTGACGTCTAAGAAACCATTATTA
TCATGACATTAACCTATAAAAATAGGCGTATCACGAGGCCCTTTCGTCTCGCGCGTTTCGGTGATGACGG
TGAAAACCTCTGACACATGCAGCTCCCGGAGACGGTCACAGCTTGTCTGTAAGCGGATGCCGGGAGCAGA
CAAGCCCGTCAGGGCGCGTCAGCGGGTGTTGGCGGGTGTCGGGGCTGGCTTAACTATGCGGCATCAGAGC
AGATTGTACTGAGAGTGCACCATATGCGGTGTGAAATACCGCACAGATGCGTAAGGAGAAAATACCGCAT
CAGGCGCCATTCGCCATTCAGGCTGCGCAACTGTTGGGAAGGGCGATCGGTGCGGGCCTCTTCGCTATTA
CGCCAGCTGGCGAAAGGGGGATGTGCTGCAAGGCGATTAAGTTGGGTAACGCCAGGGTTTTCCCAGTCAC
GACGTTGTAAAACGACGGCCAGTGCCAAGCTG
Features (pLannotate 1.2.2; 25 found; start..end, strand, type, name):
      6..232     +  promoter       RSV promoter: Rous sarcoma virus enhancer/promoter
    233..413     +  LTR            5' LTR (truncated): truncated 5' long terminal repeat (LTR) from HIV-1
    460..585     +  misc_feature   HIV-1 Ψ: packaging signal of human immunodeficiency virus type 1
    569..907     +  CDS            HIV-1 gag (fragment): gag protein from human immunodeficiency virus 1; gag
   1078..1311    +  misc_feature   RRE: The Rev response element (RRE) of HIV-1 allows for Rev-dependent mRNA export from the nucleus to the cytoplasm.
   1688..1788    +  CDS            Rev (fragment): human immunodeficiency virus 1 (HIV-1) Rev protein; rev; enhances nuclear export of unspliced and incompletely spliced viral mRNAs
   1807..1923    +  misc_feature   cPPT/CTS: central polypurine tract and central termination sequence of HIV-1
   1966..2177    +  promoter       EF-1α core promoter: core promoter for human elongation factor EF-1α
   2190..2458    +  LTR            5' LTR (truncated): truncated 5' long terminal repeat (LTR) from human T-cell leukemia virus (HTLV) type 1
   2514..2888    +  CDS            BleoR: antibiotic-binding protein; Sh ble from Streptoalloteichus hindustanus; confers resistance to bleomycin, phleomycin, and Zeocin™
   2901..3489    +  misc_feature   WPRE: woodchuck hepatitis virus posttranscriptional regulatory element
   3484..3591    +  CDS            nef (fragment): NEF_SIVS4 - Experimental evidence at protein level: Swiss-Prot protein existence level 1. Interferes with TCR signaling from the cell membrane. Interacts with CD247/TCRZ (TCR zeta chain) and exert potent down- regulation of cell surface TCR/CD3 complexes. From Simian immunodeficiency virus (isolate F236/smH4) (SIV-sm) (Simian immunodeficiency virus sooty mangabey monkey).
   3616..3796    +  LTR            5' LTR (truncated): truncated 5' long terminal repeat (LTR) from HIV-1
   3868..3989    +  polyA_signal   SV40 poly(A) signal: SV40 polyadenylation signal
   4029..4164    +  rep_origin     SV40 ori: SV40 origin of replication
   4221..4237    -  protein_bind   lac operator: The lac repressor binds to the lac operator to inhibit transcription in E. coli. This inhibition can be relieved by adding lactose or isopropyl-β-D-thiogalactopyranoside (IPTG). lac repressor encoded by lacI
   4245..4275    -  promoter       lac promoter: promoter for the E. coli lac operon
   4290..4311    -  protein_bind   CAP binding site: CAP binding activates transcription in the presence of cAMP. E. coli catabolite activator protein
   4324..4416    -  CDS            lacI (fragment): lac repressor; lacI; The lac repressor binds to the lac operator to inhibit transcription in E. coli. This inhibition can be relieved by adding lactose or isopropyl-β-D-thiogalactopyranoside (IPTG).
   4599..5187    -  rep_origin     ori: high-copy-number ColE1/pMB1/pBR322/pUC origin of replication
   5358..6218    -  CDS            AmpR: β-lactamase; bla; confers resistance to ampicillin, carbenicillin, and related antibiotics
   6219..6323    -  promoter       AmpR promoter: bla
   6418..6453    +  CDS            rop (fragment): Rop protein, which maintains plasmids at low copy number; rop
   6555..6654    +  misc_feature   bom (fragment): basis of mobility region from pBR322
   6660..6814    -  CDS            lacZα (fragment): LacZα fragment of β-galactosidase; lacZ fragment
