[The description below was written by a language model from this plasmid's Addgene catalogue record and pLannotate feature annotations shown in this document.]
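Description:
pFH2.156_LV-Zeo is a 6.8 kb third-generation-style lentiviral transfer plasmid built on the pCDH-EF1-MCS backbone, designed to deliver a zeocin resistance marker into mammalian cells. In bacteria it is maintained through a high-copy ColE1/pUC-type origin and selected with ampicillin via the bla gene. The short lac, rop, bom and lacZα fragments annotated in the backbone are cloning-vector remnants with no evident functional role.

The viral portion begins with an RSV enhancer/promoter fused to a truncated HIV-1 5' LTR, an arrangement that drives Tat-independent transcription of the genomic RNA in packaging cells. This is followed by the Ψ packaging signal with an adjoining gag fragment, the Rev response element for nuclear export of the unspliced genome, and the cPPT/CTS, which aids nuclear import and transduction. The internal expression cassette uses the EF-1α core promoter joined to an HTLV-1 LTR segment, a composite promoter that gives constitutive expression. It drives the Sh ble gene (BleoR), whose product binds and neutralises bleomycin-family antibiotics including zeocin. A WPRE downstream enhances transcript stability and expression. The cassette is closed by a truncated HIV-1 3' LTR, which the annotation software labels as a 5' LTR, and an SV40 polyadenylation signal. An SV40 origin lies outside the viral unit.

The construct carries no other annotated transgene or reporter, and its stated purpose is simply to express the zeocin marker. It is therefore suited to making transduced cells zeocin-selectable, or to serving as a marker-only or control lentivirus alongside other vectors from the same RNA export study, although the record does not state its specific role there.
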