Addgene plasmid #205554: pFH2.156_LV-Zeo
Purpose: Express zeocin resistance marker
Depositing lab: Michael Elowitz. Depositing organization: California Institute of Technology. Publication: Engineering RNA export for measurement and manipulation of living cells. Horns F, Martinez JA, Fan C, Haque M, Linton JM, Tobin V, Santat L, Maggiolo AO, Bjorkman PJ, Lois C, Elowitz MB. Cell. 2023 Jul 10:S0092-8674(23)00689-X. doi: 10.1016/j.cell.2023.06.013. PubMed 37437570.
Backbone
  Vector backbone: pCDH-EF1-MCS
  Backbone manufacturer: System Biosciences
  Vector type: Mammalian Expression, Lentiviral
  Selectable markers: Zeocin
Growth in bacteria
  Bacterial resistance: Ampicillin, 100 μg/mL
  Growth temperature: 30°C
  Growth strain: NEB Stable
  Copy number: High Copy
Gene/Insert
  Gene/Insert name: Zeo
  Species: Synthetic
  Mutation: WT
  Promoter: EF1
  Cloning method: Restriction Enzyme; 5′ cloning site unknown (unknown if destroyed); 3′ cloning site unknown (unknown if destroyed)
Terms and licenses: Academic/Nonprofit Terms; Industry Terms: Not Available to Industry
How to cite: pFH2.156_LV-Zeo was a gift from Michael Elowitz (Addgene plasmid # 205554 ; http://n2t.net/addgene:205554 ; RRID:Addgene_205554)
